>Addgene plasmid #12624 | pRK Smad2 deltaC Flag | addgene partial sequence | sequence record 19053 | SP6 5'-ATTTAGGTGACACTATAG-3'
ATCGATTGATTCCGTGGCTTGCTGCCTTTGGTAAGAACATGTCGTCCATCTTGCCATTCACGCCGCCAGT
TGTGAAGAGACTGCTGGGATGGAAGAAGTCAGCTGGTGGGTCTGGAGGAGCAGGCGGAGGAGAGCAGAAT
GGGCAGGAAGAAAAGTGGTGTGAGAAAGCAGTGAAAAGTCTGGTGAAGAAGCTAAAGAAAACAGGACGAT
TAGATGAGCTTGAGAAAGCCATCACCACTCAAAACTGTAATACTAAATGTGTTACCATACCAAGCACTTG
CTCTGAAATTTGGGGACTGAGTACACCAAATACGATAGATCAGTGGGATACAACAGGCCTTTACAGCTTC
TCCGAACAAACCAGGTCTCTTGATGGTCGTCTCCAGGTATCCCATCGAAAAGGATTGCCACATGTTATAT
ATTGCCGATTATGGCGCTGGCCTGATCTTCACAGTCATCATGAACTCAAGGCAATTGAAAACTGCGAATA
TGCTTTTAATCTTAAAAAGGATGAAGTATGTGTAAACCCTTACCACTATC
