[The description below was written by a language model from this plasmid's Addgene catalogue record.]
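Description:
pRK Smad2 deltaC Flag is a mammalian expression plasmid built on the pRK5 backbone (about 4.7 kb without insert). It is maintained in E. coli as a high-copy plasmid under ampicillin selection. The record gives no feature table and does not name the promoter, polyadenylation signal or origin of replication. pRK5-family vectors are generally known as CMV promoter-driven transient expression vectors, but that detail should be checked against the depositor's map, to which the record defers.

The insert is a roughly 1.27 kb human SMAD2 (also called MADR2) coding sequence truncated at the C terminus so that it encodes residues 1–424. It was cloned by restriction digestion between EcoRI, which was destroyed during cloning, and SalI, which was retained. A FLAG epitope supplied by the backbone is fused to the C-terminal end of the truncated protein, allowing detection or immunoprecipitation with anti-FLAG antibodies. An SP6 primer site lies upstream of the insert and is listed for sequencing from the 5′ side.

SMAD2 is a receptor-regulated effector of TGF-β signalling, and its extreme C terminus carries the serine motif that the activated type I receptor phosphorylates. Removing this region therefore yields a protein that cannot be activated in the normal way. Such truncations are commonly used as signalling-defective or interfering mutants, although the record does not describe this construct's behaviour. The associated publication concerns Mad homologues acting together as effectors of the TGF-β response. This fits use of the plasmid in transfected mammalian cells to test how the Smad2 C terminus contributes to TGF-β signalling, alongside wild-type Smad constructs.
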