Addgene plasmid #12624: pRK Smad2 deltaC Flag
Depositing lab: Rik Derynck. Depositing organization: University of California, San Francisco (UCSF). Publication: Receptor-associated Mad homologues synergize as effectors of the TGF-beta response. Zhang Y, Feng X, We R, Derynck R. Nature. 1996 Sep 12. 383(6596):168-72. 10.1038/383168a0 PubMed 8774881.
Backbone
  Vector backbone: pRK5
  Backbone size w/o insert (bp): 4700
  Vector type: Mammalian Expression
Growth in bacteria
  Bacterial resistance: Ampicillin, 100 μg/mL
  Growth temperature: 37°C
  Growth strain: DH5alpha
  Copy number: High Copy
Gene/Insert
  Gene/Insert name: Smad2 deltaC (alt names: MADR2; Smad2)
  Species: H. sapiens (human)
  Insert size (bp): 1272
  Mutation: C-terminal truncated Smad2 (aa 1-424)
  Entrez Gene: SMAD2 (a.k.a. CHTD8, JV18, JV18-1, LDS6, MADH2, MADR2, hMAD-2, hSMAD2)
  Tag / fusion protein: flag (C terminal on backbone)
  Cloning method: Restriction Enzyme; 5′ cloning site EcoRI (destroyed during cloning); 3′ cloning site SalI (not destroyed)
  Sequencing primers: 5′ SP6
Terms and licenses: Academic/Nonprofit Terms; Industry Terms: Not Available to Industry
Depositor comments: See author's map for details.
How to cite: pRK Smad2 deltaC Flag was a gift from Rik Derynck (Addgene plasmid # 12624 ; http://n2t.net/addgene:12624 ; RRID:Addgene_12624)
